>Addgene plasmid #27036 | pCI HA NEDD4L S382A | addgene partial sequence | sequence record 33263 | 27036 with hNEDD4L-R (TGGCAAGAAGCTCTGTGTGA)
CTTGTGGGATGTAGGTGAGGCTGTGGGGATGTGGGTTGGAAAGGGTGTCTTTCACAGCCCGACGTACGGG
TGAGTCCTTGGCACCCTCCAGCGGGGCAGATAAAGTTACTGTTGGCGAGCTGAGGCTACGAGGCCGGCGG
ATCTGAGGCTCGATTAGATGGTTGTTACTGTTTGTGGCTGATCCGGACGCACCATCTTCTGCAAGCTGCA
TGATAGGTCGAGTCCAAGTTGTGGTTCGATTGTTATGATTGACATAGTATGTGCGCCCCTTAGCATCTTT
TCTTTCTTCCCAGCCTGAAGGCAGACCCGGCGTGGTATGTACATAGGCCACTGATGGCGGTGGTAGATGG
CCCTGTTCTGCAACTGCGTCGGTGACAGCGCATGACCTCAACCTTGAGGAGGGTTCTCTTTGAATCAAAG
AGCTGAACTGTTCCCCATTGGAGTCTGGAGTGATCTGAAGCCTTCTGCTTAGTTCCTCTGACAGCTCCTG
AGGGCTGGTCCGAGATCCTGGGGAGGCCGGTGGTGGGGGCAGAGCCAGACCGAGAGAGTCTCCAGCGATA
TTCACTTCCTCTGAAATGGTCTCCCAAGGCTCGGGGACATCCCCGCCCTCCGAGGGCTCGGGCTCCAAGT
CTTCGCTGATGTGCCTGCGGGAGCGGAAGCGCCGGTGTGCTGCCTCCTGGTTGATCTGTCTGATGTTATT
GTCCGACTCCGAGGACACGTCCATCAGGCTTGGTCTGTGCCACTGAGTGGTCCGGTTGTTGTGGTTGACA
TAGTAAGTTCGGCCTAAATTGTCCACTTTTTCTTCCCACCCGGGAGGCAGAAGAAGAAGGANGAAGTTCC
TCTTGGTGCTGAGAAGCCG
