>Addgene plasmid #27036 | pCI HA NEDD4L S382A | addgene partial sequence | sequence record 33264 | 27036 with hNEDD4L-F 5'-GGCTGTGAAAGACACCCTTT
ACTCCCCCAAACCACAACACAAAGTCACACAGAGCTTCTTGCCACCCGGCTGGGAAATGAGGATAGCGCC
AAACGGCCGGCCCTTCTTCATTGATCATAACACAAAGACTACAACCTGGGAAGATCCACGTTTGAAATTT
CCAGTACATATGCGGTCAAAGACATCTTTAAACCCCAATGACCTTGGCCCCCTTCCTCCTGGCTGGGAAG
AAAGAATTCACTTGGATGGCCGAACGTTTTATATTGATCATAATAGCAAAATTACTCAGTGGGAAGACCC
AAGACTGCAGAACCCAGCTATTACTGGTCCGGCTGTCCCTTACTCCAGAGAATTTAAGCAGAAATATGAC
TACTTCAGGAAGAAATTAAAGAAACCTGCTGATATCCCCAATAGGTTTGAAATGAAACTTCACAGAAATA
ACATATTTGAAGAGTCCTATCGGAGAATTATGTCCGTGAAAAGACCAGATGTCCTAAAAGCTAGACTGTG
GATTGAGTTTGAATCAGAGAAAGGTCTTGACTATGGGGGTGTGGCCAGAGAATGGTTCTTCTTACTGTCC
AAAGAGATGTTCAACCCCTACTACGGCCTCTTTGAGTACTCTGCCACGGACAACTACACCCTTCAGATCA
ACCCTAATTCAGGCCTCTGTAATGAGGATCATTTGTCCTACTTCACTTTTATTGGAAGAGTTGCTGGTCT
GGCCGTATTTCATGGGAAGCTCTTAGATGGTTTCTTCATTAGACCATTTTACAAG
