>Addgene plasmid #27036 | pCI HA NEDD4L S382A | addgene partial sequence | sequence record 33265 | 27036 with LNCX
TAGTTTATCACAGTTAAATTGCTAACGCAGTCAGTGCTTCTGACACAACAGTCTCGAACTTAAGCTGCAG
AAGTTGGTCGTGAGGCACTGGGCAGGTAAGTATCAAGGTTACAAGACAGGTTTAAGGAGACCAATAGAAA
CTGGGCTTGTCGAGACAGAGAAGACTCTTGCGTTTCTGATAGGCACCTATTGGTCTTACTGACATCCACT
TTGCCTTTCTCTCCACAGGTGTCCACTCCCAGTTCAATTACAGCTCTTAAGGCTAGAGTACTTAATACGA
CTCACTATAGGCTAGCCTCGAGACCATGGATTATCCGTATGATGTTCCTGATTATGCAGAATTCACGCGT
GGTACCCCGGGTGGGTGGCTGCGCAGGGCCCTACCTGGGCGGGAGCGGCTGCAGAGCCCTGTCCACGCGG
TGCCTCCCCAGCACGGCACCTCCCACTCCAGGCTGTTGGTTACCTGGCCGGGAGCTGGCAGAGACCAGGA
TTTCTCCTCGCCGCCGTTGCTGTTGTTAGGGGAAACAGACCATCTGCATCTAGACCTGCCTCTCTCTCCG
CTCCCCACTTCAGACGAGCTCTTCCTGCCTGGAATCTGTGATCCGTATGTGAAACTTTCATTGTACGTAG
CGGATGAGAATAGAGAACTTGCTTTGGTCCAGACAAAAACAATTAAAAAGACACTGAACCC
