[The description below was written by a language model from this plasmid's Addgene catalogue record.]
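Description:
pCI HA NEDD4L S382A is a mammalian expression plasmid built on the pCI backbone (about 4 kb without insert) that carries a human NEDD4L cDNA of roughly 3 kb. It is propagated in E. coli as a high-copy plasmid under ampicillin selection. The record lists no mammalian selection marker, which suggests use by transient transfection. The promoter is also not stated, although pCI-family vectors generally drive expression from the CMV immediate-early enhancer/promoter with a downstream chimeric intron and an SV40 late polyadenylation signal. No feature table was provided, so these elements cannot be confirmed for this construct. The insert was placed between KpnI and NotI sites, both of which remain intact, so the cassette can be excised or transferred. A T7 primer site lies upstream of the insert and is used for sequencing.

The encoded protein is NEDD4L (also known as NEDD4-2), a HECT-type E3 ubiquitin ligase, fused at its N terminus to an HA epitope tag for detection by immunoblotting or recovery by immunoprecipitation. It carries the point mutation S382A, which replaces a serine with alanine. This kind of substitution is typically used to abolish phosphorylation at a given residue, but the record does not state the functional significance of this particular site. The associated study concerns NEDD4L targeting activated Smad2/3 to limit TGF-beta signalling. The construct is therefore most plausibly used alongside wild-type and other mutant versions to test how this residue affects NEDD4L regulation and its activity toward Smad proteins in cultured mammalian cells.
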