Addgene plasmid #27036: pCI HA NEDD4L S382A
Depositing lab: Joan Massague. Depositing organization: Memorial Sloan-Kettering Cancer Center. Publication: Ubiquitin ligase Nedd4L targets activated Smad2/3 to limit TGF-beta signaling. Gao S, Alarcon C, Sapkota G, Rahman S, Chen PY, Goerner N, Macias MJ, Erdjument-Bromage H, Tempst P, Massague J. Mol Cell. 2009 Nov 13. 36(3):457-68. 10.1016/j.molcel.2009.09.043 PubMed 19917253.
Backbone
  Vector backbone: pCI
  Backbone size w/o insert (bp): 4000
  Vector type: Mammalian Expression
Growth in bacteria
  Bacterial resistance: Ampicillin, 100 μg/mL
  Growth temperature: 37°C
  Growth strain: DH5alpha
  Copy number: High Copy
Gene/Insert
  Gene/Insert name: NEDD4L
  Species: H. sapiens (human)
  Insert size (bp): 3000
  Mutation: S382A
  Entrez Gene: NEDD4L (a.k.a. NEDD4-2, NEDD4.2, PVNH7, RSP5, hNEDD4-2)
  Tag / fusion protein: HA (N terminal on insert)
  Cloning method: Restriction Enzyme; 5′ cloning site KpnI (not destroyed); 3′ cloning site NotI (not destroyed)
  Sequencing primers: 5′ T7; 3′ EBV-rev
Terms and licenses: Academic/Nonprofit Terms; Industry Terms: Not Available to Industry
How to cite: pCI HA NEDD4L S382A was a gift from Joan Massague (Addgene plasmid # 27036 ; http://n2t.net/addgene:27036 ; RRID:Addgene_27036)
